Addgene plasmid #81109: GTT-g
Purpose: Gene Tagging vector TRP/GFP - Plasmid for superfolder GFP (sfGFP) labeling of endogenous proteins with a TRP selection marker, originating from pSIVt (ID:81092)
Depositing lab: Serge Pelet. Depositing organization: Universite de Lausanne (UNIL). Publication: New families of single integration vectors and gene tagging plasmids for genetic manipulations in budding yeast. Wosika V, Durandau E, Varidel C, Aymoz D, Schmitt M, Pelet S. Mol Genet Genomics. 2016 Dec;291(6):2231-2240. Epub 2016 Sep 16. 10.1007/s00438-016-1249-1 PubMed 27637489.
Backbone
  Vector backbone: SIVt
  Total vector size (bp): 4169
  Vector type: Yeast Expression, Cre/Lox
  Selectable markers: TRP1
Growth in bacteria
  Bacterial resistance: Ampicillin, 100 μg/mL
  Growth temperature: 37°C
  Growth strain: DH5alpha
  Copy number: High Copy
Gene/Insert
  Gene/Insert name: sfGFP (alt name: superfolder GFP)
  Insert size (bp): 750
  Tag / fusion protein: sfGFP (C terminal on backbone)
  Cloning method: Restriction Enzyme; 5′ cloning site SphI (unknown if destroyed); 3′ cloning site XhoI (unknown if destroyed)
  Sequencing primers: 5′ T3
Terms and licenses: Academic/Nonprofit Terms; Industry Terms: Not Available to Industry
How to cite: GTT-g was a gift from Serge Pelet (Addgene plasmid # 81109 ; http://n2t.net/addgene:81109 ; RRID:Addgene_81109)
