[The description below was written by a language model from this plasmid's Addgene catalogue record and pLannotate feature annotations shown in this document.]
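Description:
GTT-g is a 4,169 bp gene-tagging template plasmid for budding yeast, derived from the single-integration vector pSIVt and catalogued as a yeast expression, Cre/Lox vector. It is designed for labelling endogenous proteins with superfolder GFP (sfGFP), using TRP1 as the selection marker. In bacteria it is maintained as a high-copy plasmid through a ColE1/pUC-type origin and selected with ampicillin via the β-lactamase gene and its native promoter. The feature table shows no yeast replication origin or centromere. This fits its role as a source of a tagging cassette that integrates into the genome rather than as an episomal expression vector.

The payload starts just downstream of a T3 promoter and a short fragment of the pBluescript polylinker, where the sfGFP coding sequence sits without any annotated yeast promoter of its own. This is expected for a C-terminal tag that is fused in frame to the end of a chromosomal gene and expressed from that gene's native promoter. The S. cerevisiae ADH1 terminator follows sfGFP and provides transcription termination for the tagged locus. Next comes the marker cassette, in which the Ashbya gossypii TEF promoter drives the TRP1 coding sequence, allowing selection of integrants in trp1 auxotrophic strains. A loxP site lies downstream of TRP1. Only one loxP is annotated, so although the Cre/Lox classification suggests Cre-mediated marker removal, the feature table does not show a second site flanking the marker. Two T7 promoter sequences in opposite orientations lie between the loxP site and the origin. The insert was cloned between SphI and XhoI.
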