Features (pLannotate 1.2.2; 12 found; start..end, strand, type, name):
    199..262     -  promoter       AmpR promoter: bla
    289..307     +  promoter       T3 promoter: promoter for bacteriophage T3 RNA polymerase
    315..332     +  misc_feature   MCS (fragment): pBluescript multiple cloning site
    330..1043    +  CDS            Superfolder GFP: Superfolder GFP is a basic (constitutively fluorescent) green fluorescent protein published in 2005, derived from Aequorea victoria. It is reported to be a very rapidly-maturing weak dimer.
   1085..1272    +  terminator     ADH1 terminator: S. cerevisiae ADH1; transcription terminator for the S. cerevisiae alcohol dehydrogenase 1 (ADH1) gene
   1347..1690    +  promoter       TEF promoter: Ashbya gossypii TEF promoter
   1691..2362    +  CDS            TRP1: TRPF_YEAST - Experimental evidence at protein level: Swiss-Prot protein existence level 1. From Saccharomyces cerevisiae (strain ATCC 204508 / S288c) (Baker's yeast).
   2616..2649    -  protein_bind   loxP: Cre-mediated recombination occurs in the 8-bp core sequence (GCATACAT). Cre recombinase
   2650..2668    +  promoter       T7 promoter: promoter for bacteriophage T7 RNA polymerase
   2697..2715    -  promoter       T7 promoter: promoter for bacteriophage T7 RNA polymerase
   2748..3336    -  rep_origin     ori: high-copy-number ColE1/pMB1/pBR322/pUC origin of replication
   3507..198     -  CDS            AmpR (across the origin): β-lactamase; bla; confers resistance to ampicillin, carbenicillin, and related antibiotics
>Addgene plasmid #81109 | GTT-g | depositor full sequence | sequence record 154333 | GTT-sfGFP
CATTGGAAAACGTTCTTCGGGGCGAAAACTCTCAAGGATCTTACCGCTGTTGAGATCCAGTTCGATGTAA
CCCACTCGTGCACCCAACTGATCTTCAGCATCTTTTACTTTCACCAGCGTTTCTGGGTGAGCAAAAACAG
GAAGGCAAAATGCCGCAAAAAAGGGAATAAGGGCGACACGGAAATGTTGAATACTCATACTCTTCCTTTT
TCAATATTATTGAAGCATTTATCAGGGTTATTGTCTCATGAGCGGATACATATTTGAAGTATCGTTCGAA
TTAATTAAAATTAACCCTCACTAAAGGGGCATGCGCGGCCGCTCTAGAACTATCCAAGGGTGAAGAGCTA
TTTACTGGGGTTGTACCCATTTTGGTAGAACTGGACGGAGATGTAAACGGACATAAATTCTCTGTTAGAG
GTGAGGGCGAAGGCGATGCCACCAATGGTAAATTGACTCTGAAGTTTATATGCACTACGGGTAAATTACC
TGTTCCTTGGCCAACCCTAGTAACAACTTTGACATATGGTGTTCAATGTTTCTCAAGATACCCAGACCAT
ATGAAAAGGCATGATTTCTTTAAAAGTGCTATGCCAGAAGGCTACGTGCAAGAGAGAACTATCTCCTTTA
AGGATGACGGTACGTATAAAACACGAGCAGAAGTGAAATTCGAAGGGGATACACTAGTTAATCGCATCGA
ATTAAAGGGTATAGACTTTAAGGAAGATGGTAATATTCTCGGCCATAAACTTGAGTATAATTTCAACTCG
CATAATGTGTACATTACAGCTGACAAACAAAAGAACGGAATTAAAGCGAATTTTAAAATCAGGCACAACG
TCGAAGATGGGTCTGTTCAACTTGCCGATCATTATCAGCAAAACACCCCTATTGGTGATGGTCCAGTCTT
GTTACCCGATAATCACTACTTAAGCACACAGTCTAGATTGTCAAAAGATCCGAATGAAAAGCGTGATCAC
ATGGTTTTATTGGAATTTGTCACCGCTGCAGGAATAACTCACGGAATGGACGAGCTTTATAAGATGCTAG
CATTTTAACTCGAGGGCGCGCCACTTCTAAATAAGCGAATTTCTTATGATTTATGATTTTTATTATTAAA
TAAGTTATAAAAAAAATAAGTGTATACAAATTTTAAAGTGACTCTTAGGTTTTAAAACGAAAATTCTTAT
TCTTGAGTAACTCTTTCCTGTAGGTCAGGTTGCTTTCTCAGGTATAGTATGAGGTCGCTCTTATTGACCA
CACCTCTACCGGCAGATCCGCTAGGGATAACAGGGTAATATAGATCTGTTTAGCTTGCCTCGTCCCCGCC
GGGTCACCCGGCGAGCGACATGGAGGCCCAGAATACCCTCCTTGACAGTCTTGACGTGCGCAGCTCAGGG
GCATGATGTGACTGTCGCCCGTACATTTAGCCCATACATCCCCATGTATAATCATTTGCATCCATACATT
TTGATGGCCGCACGGCGCGAAGCAAAAATTACGGCTCCTCGCCTCAGACCTGCGAGCAGGGAAACGCTCC
CCTCACAGACGCGTTGAATTGTCCCCACGCCGCGCCCCTGTAGAGAAATATAAAAGGTTAGGATTTGCCA
CTGAGGTTCTTCTTTCATATACTTCCTTTTAAAATCTTGCTAGGATACAGTTCTCACATCACATCCGAAC
ATAAACAACCATGAGTGTCATAAACTTTACCGGATCGAGTGGACCTCTCGTCAAGGTATGCGGGCTCCAG
TCCACTGAAGCAGCGGAGTGTGCCCTAGACTCTGATGCCGATCTCTTGGGCATTATCTGCGTCCCGAATA
GGAAACGCACCATTGATCCTGTAATCGCGCGCAAGATTTCTTCGCTCGTAAAGGCCTACAAGAACTCTTC
AGGAACGCCGAAGTATTTAGTCGGTGTTTTTCGTAATCAGCCTAAAGAGGACGTATTGGCACTCGTAAAC
GACTACGGCATAGATATAGTGCAGTTACATGGGGACGAGAGCTGGCAGGAATATCAAGAGTTCCTGGGCT
TGCCTGTCATTAAACGACTGGTTTTTCCGAAAGATTGTAATATCCTTTTGTCAGCAGCGTCGCAGAAACC
GCACTCATTCATACCGCTCTTCGACTCGGAAGCAGGCGGTACAGGGGAACTACTGGACTGGAATAGTATA
AGTGACTGGGTCGGACGGCAAGAGAGTCCGGAGTCCTTACATTTTATGCTGGCCGGGGGTTTAACCCCCG
AAAACGTGGGAGATGCCCTCCGATTAAATGGGGTTATCGGTGTCGATGTATCAGGTGGGGTGGAGACGAA
TGGCGTGAAGGACTCAAATAAAATCGCTAATTTTGTGAAAAACGCTAAGAAATGAGAATATTGATAAATT
TAAATTTTGGAATGAGGGTTGTCCTTTCCTTTACAATAGAGGCATTTGAGTGAGTAGGTTTTATCACCTT
CTTGCTCTTATTAAATCGCAGTTGTCTTTCCGGTATGTGCTTGACTGAGGAACAATATTTTATTCATGAT
ACATTTCCATGCTACGCATATCGTCATCCACATGGAAGGTAATTTTCTTCTGTGGCCTTTCATATAGTTG
TGAATGGTAGAACAATCTTCATATAATAACTTCGTATAATGTATGCTATACGAAGTTATTAATACGACTC
ACTATAGGGCGAATTGGAGCTCCAATTCGGACGTCCCCTATAGTGAGTCGTATTATTAATTAATTCGAAG
GCCGCGTTGCTGGCGTTTTTCCATAGGCTCGGCCCCCCTGACGAGCATCACAAAAATCGACGCTCAAGTC
AGAGGTGGCGAAACCCGACAGGACTATAAAGATACCAGGCGTTTCCCCCTGGAAGCTCCCTCGTGCGCTC
TCCTGTTCCGACCCTGCCGCTTACCGGATACCTGTCCGCCTTTCTCCCTTCGGGAAGCGTGGCGCTTTCT
CATAGCTCACGCTGTAGGTATCTCAGTTCGGTGTAGGTCGTTCGCTCCAAGCTGGGCTGTGTGCACGAAC
CCCCCGTTCAGCCCGACCGCTGCGCCTTATCCGGTAACTATCGTCTTGAGTCCAACCCGGTAAGACACGA
CTTATCGCCACTGGCAGCAGCCACTGGTAACAGGATTAGCAGAGCGAGGTATGTAGGCGGTGCTACAGAG
TTCTTGAAGTGGTGGCCTAACTACGGCTACACTAGAAGAACAGTATTTGGTATCTGCGCTCTGCTGAAGC
CAGTTACCTTCGGAAAAAGAGTTGGTAGCTCTTGATCCGGCAAACAAACCACCGCTGGTAGCGGTGGTTT
TTTTGTTTGCAAGCAGCAGATTACGCGCAGAAAAAAAGGATCTCAAGAAGATCCTTTGATCTTTTCTACG
GGGTCTGACGCTCAGTGGAACGAAAACTCACGTTAAGGGATTTTGGTCATGAGATTATCAAAAAGGATCT
TCACCTAGATCCTTTTAAATTAAAAATGAAGTTTTAAATCAATCTAAAGTATATATGAGTAAACTTGGTC
TGACAGTTACCAATGCTTAATCAGTGAGGCACCTATCTCAGCGATCTGTCTATTTCGTTCATCCATAGTT
GCCTGACTGCCCGTCGTGTAGATAACTACGATACGGGAGGGCTTACCATCTGGCCCCAGTGCTGCAATGA
TACCGCGAGACCCACGCTCACCGGCTCCAGATTTATCAGCAATAAACCAGCCAGCCGGAAGGGCCGAGCG
CAGAAGTGGTCCTGCAACTTTATCCGCCTCCATCCAGTCTATTAATTGTTGCCGGGAAGCTAGAGTAAGT
AGTTCGCCAGTTAATAGTTTGCGCAACGTTGTTGCCATTGCTACAGGCATCGTGGTGTCACGCTCGTCGT
TTGGTATGGCTTCATTCAGCTCCGGTTCCCAACGATCAAGGCGAGTTACATGATCCCCCATGTTGTGAAA
AAAAGCGGTTAGCTCCTTCGGTCCTCCGATCGTTGTCAGAAGTAAGTTGGCCGCAGTGTTATCACTCATG
GTTATGGCAGCACTGCATAATTCTCTTACTGTCATGCCATCCGTAAGATGCTTTTCTGTGACTGGTGAGT
ACTCAACCAAGTCATTCTGAGAATAGTGTATGCGGCGACCGAGTTGCTCTTGCCCGGCGTCAATACGGGA
TAATACCGCGCCACATAGCAGAACTTTAAAAGTGCTCAT
