>Addgene plasmid #81109 | GTT-g | depositor partial sequence | sequence record 154334 | forward tagging primer
GCGGCCGCTCTAGAACTA
