>Addgene plasmid #81109 | GTT-g | depositor partial sequence | sequence record 154335 | reverse tagging primer
CGTTGCTGGCGTTTTTCCAT
