>Addgene plasmid #81109 | GTT-g | depositor partial sequence | sequence record 154336 | TEF promoter A.gossypii
TAGCTTGCCTCGTCCCCGCCGGGTCACCCGGCGAGCGACATGGAGGCCCAGAATACCCTCCTTGACAGTC
TTGACGTGCGCAGCTCAGGGGCATGATGTGACTGTCGCCCGTACATTTAGCCCATACATCCCCATGTATA
ATCATTTGCATCCATACATTTTGATGGCCGCACGGCGCGAAGCAAAAATTACGGCTCCTCGCCTCAGACC
TGCGAGCAGGGAAACGCTCCCCTCACAGACGCGTTGAATTGTCCCCACGCCGCGCCCCTGTAGAGAAATA
TAAAAGGTTAGGATTTGCCACTGAGGTTCTTCTTTCATATACTTCCTTTTAAAATCTTGCTAGGATACAG
TTCTCACATCACATCCGAACATAAACAACC
