>Addgene plasmid #81109 | GTT-g | depositor partial sequence | sequence record 154337 | TEF terminator C.glabrata
GAATATTGATAAATTTAAATTTTGGAATGAGGGTTGTCCTTTCCTTTACAATAGAGGCATTTGAGTGAGT
AGGTTTTATCACCTTCTTGCTCTTATTAAATCGCAGTTGTCTTTCCGGTATGTGCTTGACTGAGGAACAA
TATTTTATTCATGATACATTTCCATGCTACGCATATCGTCATCCACATGGAAGGTAATTTTCTTCTGTGG
CCTTTCATATAGTTGTGAATGGTAGAACAATCTTCATATA
