>Addgene plasmid #81109 | GTT-g | addgene partial sequence | sequence record 164589 | AmpSeq-F 5'-ctcatgagcggatacatatttgaa-3'
AAATTAACCCTCACTAAAGGGGCATGCGCGGCCGCTCTAGAACTATCCAAGGGTGAAGAGCTATTTACTG
GGGTTGTACCCATTTTGGTAGAACTGGACGGAGATGTAAACGGACATAAATTCTCTGTTAGAGGTGAGGG
CGAAGGCGATGCCACCAATGGTAAATTGACTCTGAAGTTTATATGCACTACGGGTAAATTACCTGTTCCT
TGGCCAACCCTAGTAACAACTTTGACATATGGTGTTCAATGTTTCTCAAGATACCCAGACCATATGAAAA
GGCATGATTTCTTTAAAAGTGCTATGCCAGAAGGCTACGTGCAAGAGAGAACTATCTCCTTTAAGGATGA
CGGTACGTATAAAACACGAGCAGAAGTGAAATTCGAAGGGGATACACTAGTTAATCGCATCGAATTAAAG
GGTATAGACTTTAAGGAAGATGGTAATATTCTCGGCCATAAACTTGAGTATAATTTCAACTCGCATAATG
TGTACATTACAGCTGACAAACAAAAGAACGGAATTAAAGCGAATTTTAAAATCAGGCACAACGTCGAAGA
TGGGTCTGTTCAACTTGCCGATCATTATCAGCAAAACACCCCTATTGGTGATGGTCCAGTCTTGTTACCC
GATAATCACTACTTAAGCACACAGTCTAGATTGTCAAAAGATCCGAATGAAAAGCGTGATCACATGGTTT
TATTGGAATTTGTCACCGCTGCAGGAATAACTCACGGAATGGACGAGCTTTATAAGATGCTAGCATTTTA
ACTCGAGGGCGCGCCACTTCTAAATAAGCGAATTTCTTATGATTTATGATTTTTATTATTAAATAAGTTA
TAAAAAAAATAAGTGTATACAAATTTTAAAGTGACTCTTAGGTTTTAAAACGAAAATTCTTATTCTTGAG
TAACTCTTTCCTGTAGGTCAGGTTGCTTTCTCAGGTATAGTATGAGGTCGCTCTTATTGACCACACCTCT
ACCGGCAGATCCGCTAGGGAT
