>Addgene plasmid #81109 | GTT-g | addgene partial sequence | sequence record 164590 | Tef-promoter-F 5'-GGATACAGTTCTCACATCAC-3'
ATGAGTGTCATAAACTTTACCGGATCGAGTGGACCTCTCGTCAAGGTATGCGGGCTCCAGTCCACTGAAG
CAGCGGAGTGTGCCCTAGACTCTGATGCCGATCTCTTGGGCATTATCTGCGTCCCGAATAGGAAACGCAC
CATTGATCCTGTAATCGCGCGCAAGATTTCTTCGCTCGTAAAGGCCTACAAGAACTCTTCAGGAACGCCG
AAGTATTTAGTCGGTGTTTTTCGTAATCAGCCTAAAGAGGACGTATTGGCACTCGTAAACGACTACGGCA
TAGATATAGTGCAGTTACATGGGGACGAGAGCTGGCAGGAATATCAAGAGTTCCTGGGCTTGCCTGTCAT
TAAACGACTGGTTTTTCCGAAAGATTGTAATATCCTTTTGTCAGCAGCGTCGCAGAAACCGCACTCATTC
ATACCGCTCTTCGACTCGGAAGCAGGCGGTACAGGGGAACTACTGGACTGGAATAGTATAAGTGACTGGG
TCGGACGGCAAGAGAGTCCGGAGTCCTTACATTTTATGCTGGCCGGGGGTTTAACCCCCGAAAACGTGGG
AGATGCCCTCCGATTAAATGGGGTTATCGGTGTCGATGTATCAGGTGGGGTGGAGACGAATGGCGTGAAG
GACTCAAATAAAATCGCTAATTTTGTGAAAAACGCTAAGAAATGAGAATATTGATAAATTTAAATTTTGG
AATGAGGGTTGTCCTTTCCTTTACAATAGAGGCATTTGAGTGAGTAGGTTTTATCACCTTCTTGCTCTTA
TTAAATCGCAGTTGTCTTTCCGGTATGTGCTTGACTGAGGAACAATATTTTATTCATGATACATTTCCAT
GCTACGCATATCGTCATCCACATGGAAGGTAATTTTCTTCTGTGGCCTTTCATATAGTTGTGAATGGTAG
AACAATCTTCATATAATAACTTCGTATAATGTATGCTATACGAAGTTATTAATACGACTCACTATAGGGC
GAATTGGAGCTCCAATTCGGACGTCCCCTATAGTG
