>Addgene plasmid #81109 | GTT-g | addgene partial sequence | sequence record 166009 | pBR322ori-F 5'-GGGAAACGCCTGGTATCTTT-3'
TCTGACTTGAGCGTCGATTTTTGTGATGCTCGTCAGGGGGGCGGAGCCTATGGAAAAACGCCAGCAACGC
GGCCTTCGAATTAATTAATAATACGACTCACTATAGGGGACGTCCGAATTGGAGCTCCAATTCGCCCTAT
AGTGAGTCGTATTAATAACTTCGTATAGCATACATTATACGAAGTTATTATATGAAGATTGTTCTACCAT
TCACAACTATATGAAAGGCCACAGAAGAAAATTACCTTCCATGTGGATGACGATATGCGTAGCATGGAAA
TGTATCATGAATAAAATATTGTTCCTCAGTCAAGCACATACCGGAAAGACAACTGCGATTTAATAAGAGC
AAGAAGGTGATAAAACCTACTCACTCAAATGCCTCTATTGTAAAGGAAAGGACAACCCTCATTCCAAAAT
TTAAATTTATCAATATTCTCATTTCTTAGCGTTTTTCACAAAATTAGCGATTTTATTTGAGTCCTTCACG
CCATTCGTCTCCACCCCACCTGATACATCGACACCGATAACCCCATTTAATCGGAGGGCATCTCCCACGT
TTTCGGGGGTTAAACCCCCGGCCAGCATAAAATGTAAGGACTCCGGACTCTCTTGCCGTCCGACCCAGTC
ACTTATACTATTCCAGTCCAGTAGTTCCCCTGTACCGCCTGCTTCCGAGTCGAAGAGCGGTATGAATGAG
TGCGGTTTCTGCGACGCTGCTGACAAAAGGATATTACAATCTTTCGGAAAAACCAGTCGTTTAATGACAG
GCAAGCCCAGGAACTCTTGATATTCCTGCCAGCTCTCGTCCCCATGTAACTGCACTATATCTATGCCGTA
GTCGTTTACGAGTGCCAATACGTCCTCTTTAGGCTGATTACGAAAAACACCGACTAAATACTTCGGCGTT
CCTGAAGAGTTCTTGTAGGCCTTTACGAGCGAAGAAATCTTGCGCGCGATTACAGGATCAATGGTGCGTT
TCCTATTCGGGACGCAGATAATGCCC
